Addgene plasmid #221922: pHR-IDR7-mCh-Cry2WT-NLS
Purpose: Expression of CBP IDR7 fragment fused to optogenetic protein mCh-Cry2WT
Depositing lab: Daniel Bose. Depositing organization: University of Sheffield. Publication: CBP-IDRs regulate acetylation and gene expression. Gelder KL, Carruthers NA, Gilbert G, Harrison LJ, Evans BV, Evans TI, Ball SS, Dunning M, Craggs TD, Twelvetrees AE, Bose DA. Cell Rep. 2026 Mar 12;45(3):117109. doi: 10.1016/j.celrep.2026.117109. PubMed 41824454.
Backbone
  Vector backbone: pHr-mCh-Cry2WT
  Backbone manufacturer: Addgene
  Backbone size w/o insert (bp): 11303
  Vector type: Mammalian Expression, Lentiviral
Growth in bacteria
  Bacterial resistance: Ampicillin, 100 μg/mL
  Growth temperature: 37°C
  Growth strain: NEB Stable
  Copy number: High Copy
Gene/Insert
  Gene/Insert name: CBP IDR7 (aa 2109-2434) (alt name: CREB binding protein)
  Species: H. sapiens (human)
  Insert size (bp): 978
  Mutation: insertion of the IDR7 region (aa 2109 - 2434); insertion of SV40 NLS
  Entrez Gene: CREBBP (a.k.a. CBP, KAT3A, MKHK1, RSTS, RSTS1)
  Tag / fusion protein: mCherry (C terminal on insert)
  Cloning method: Gibson Cloning
Terms and licenses: Academic/Nonprofit Terms; Industry Terms: Not Available to Industry
How to cite: pHR-IDR7-mCh-Cry2WT-NLS was a gift from Daniel Bose (Addgene plasmid # 221922 ; http://n2t.net/addgene:221922 ; RRID:Addgene_221922)
