[The description below was written by a language model from this plasmid's Addgene catalogue record and pLannotate feature annotations shown in this document.]
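Description:
pHR-IDR7-mCh-Cry2WT-NLS is a lentiviral transfer plasmid for mammalian expression, built by Gibson cloning on the pHR-mCh-Cry2WT backbone; the sequenced record is about 12.3 kb. It is propagated in E. coli through a high-copy ColE1/pUC-type origin with ampicillin selection (AmpR under its own bla promoter). The viral portion carries a truncated HIV-1 5' LTR, the Ψ packaging signal with a gag fragment, the Rev response element, the cPPT/CTS and a self-inactivating ΔU3 3' LTR. With these elements the transcript can be packaged when helper functions are supplied in trans, and it integrates without reconstituting an active viral promoter. The backbone also holds remnants of an SV40 promoter–gpt–SV40 small t intron/poly(A) cassette and fragments of pBR322-derived sequences. These appear to be legacy elements rather than functional parts of the payload.

The payload is a single fusion open reading frame driven by the SFFV LTR promoter and followed by a WPRE, which enhances transcript stability and expression. It encodes the IDR7 intrinsically disordered region of human CREB-binding protein (CREBBP/CBP, amino acids 2109–2434, a 978 bp insert), followed by mCherry, then the photolyase homology region of Arabidopsis cryptochrome 2 (wild-type Cry2), and ends with an SV40 nuclear localization signal. Cry2PHR is a blue-light-responsive module, mCherry allows the fusion to be imaged, and the NLS directs it to the nucleus. The stated purpose is expression of the CBP IDR7 fragment fused to the optogenetic mCh-Cry2WT protein. Given the associated study of how CBP IDRs regulate acetylation and gene expression, it is plausibly used for light-controlled analysis of IDR7 behaviour in the nuclei of living cells, though the record gives no experimental details.
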