Features (pLannotate 1.2.2; 36 found; start..end, strand, type, name):
     43..160     +  misc_feature   cPPT/CTS: central polypurine tract and central termination sequence of HIV-1
    197..229     -  misc_feature   MCS (fragment): pBluescript multiple cloning site
    313..720     +  promoter       SFFV promoter: spleen focus-forming virus long terminal repeat (LTR) promoter
    673..1728    +  CDS            CREBBP (fragment): CBP_HUMAN - Also known as CBP. Experimental evidence at protein level: Swiss-Prot protein existence level 1. Acetylates histones, giving a specific tag for transcriptional activation (PubMed:24616510). Also acetylates non- histone proteins, like DDX21, FBL, IRF2, MAFG, NCOA3, POLR1E/PAF53 and FOXO1 (PubMed:10490106, PubMed:11154691, PubMed:12738767, PubMed:12929931, PubMed:9707565, PubMed:24207024, PubMed:28790157, PubMed:30540930). Binds specifically to phosphorylated CREB and enhances its transcriptional activity toward cAMP-responsive genes. Acts as a coactivator of ALX1. Acts as a circadia
   1768..2475    +  CDS            mCherry: mCherry is a basic (constitutively fluorescent) red fluorescent protein published in 2004, derived from Discosoma sp.. It is reported to be a very rapidly-maturing monomer with low acid sensitivity.
   2488..3981    +  CDS            CRY2PHR: N-terminal photolyase homology region of Arabidopsis thaliana cryptochrome 2 binds to CIB1 upon exposure to blue light (Kennedy et al., 2010)
   4078..4098    +  CDS            SV40 NLS: nuclear localization signal of SV40 (simian virus 40) large T antigen
   4114..4144    +  misc_feature   MCS (fragment): pUC18/19 multiple cloning site
   4145..4163    +  misc_feature   MCS (fragment): pBluescript multiple cloning site
   4163..4751    +  misc_feature   WPRE: woodchuck hepatitis virus posttranscriptional regulatory element
   4752..4774    +  misc_feature   MCS (fragment): pBluescript multiple cloning site
   4791..4859    +  CDS            nef (fragment): NEF_HV1Z2 - Experimental evidence at protein level: Swiss-Prot protein existence level 1. Extracellular Nef protein targets CD4(+) T-lymphocytes for apoptosis by interacting with CXCR4 surface receptors. From Human immunodeficiency virus type 1 group M subtype D (isolate Z2/CDC-Z34) (HIV-1).
   4861..5094    +  LTR            3' LTR (ΔU3): self-inactivating 3' long terminal repeat (LTR) from HIV-1
   5119..5137    -  promoter       SP6 promoter: promoter for bacteriophage SP6 RNA polymerase
   5365..5644    +  CDS            TcR (fragment): tetracycline efflux protein; tet; confers resistance to tetracycline
   5645..5693    -  misc_feature   bom (fragment): basis of mobility region from pBR322
   5795..5830    -  CDS            rop (fragment): Rop protein, which maintains plasmids at low copy number; rop
   5925..6029    +  promoter       AmpR promoter: bla
   6030..6890    +  CDS            AmpR: β-lactamase; bla; confers resistance to ampicillin, carbenicillin, and related antibiotics
   7061..7649    +  rep_origin     ori: high-copy-number ColE1/pMB1/pBR322/pUC origin of replication
   7832..7888    +  CDS            lacI (fragment): lac repressor; lacI; The lac repressor binds to the lac operator to inhibit transcription in E. coli. This inhibition can be relieved by adding lactose or isopropyl-β-D-thiogalactopyranoside (IPTG).
   7895..8224    +  promoter       SV40 promoter: SV40 enhancer and early promoter
   8424..8543    +  CDS            gpt (fragment): XGPT_ECOLI - Also known as gpp, gxu. Experimental evidence at protein level: Swiss-Prot protein existence level 1. Purine salvage pathway enzyme that catalyzes the transfer of the ribosyl-5-phosphate group from 5-phospho-alpha-D-ribose 1- diphosphate (PRPP) to the N9 position of the 6-oxopurines guanine and xanthine to form the corresponding ribonucleotides GMP (guanosine 5'- monophosphate) and XMP (xanthosine 5'-monophosphate), with the release of PPi. To a lesser extent, also acts on hypoxanthine (PubMed:9100006, PubMed:3886014). Does not ribophosphorylate adenine (PubMed:3886014). From Esch
   8543..8878    +  CDS            gpt (fragment): XGPT_ECOLI - Also known as gpp, gxu. Experimental evidence at protein level: Swiss-Prot protein existence level 1. Purine salvage pathway enzyme that catalyzes the transfer of the ribosyl-5-phosphate group from 5-phospho-alpha-D-ribose 1- diphosphate (PRPP) to the N9 position of the 6-oxopurines guanine and xanthine to form the corresponding ribonucleotides GMP (guanosine 5'- monophosphate) and XMP (xanthosine 5'-monophosphate), with the release of PPi. To a lesser extent, also acts on hypoxanthine (PubMed:9100006, PubMed:3886014). Does not ribophosphorylate adenine (PubMed:3886014). From Esch
   8973..9278    +  CDS            frsA (fragment): FRSA_ECOLI - Also known as yafA. Experimental evidence at protein level: Swiss-Prot protein existence level 1. Catalyzes the hydrolysis of esters (PubMed:15808744). Displays esterase activity toward pNP-butyrate (PubMed:15808744). May stimulate mixed-acid fermentation by acting as a fermentation/respiration switch that down-regulates respiration and up- regulates fermentation rates (PubMed:15169777). From Escherichia coli (strain K12).
   9282..9356    +  CDS            small t antigen (fragment): SV40 (simian virus 40) small t antigen
   9358..9423    +  intron         small t intron: SV40 (simian virus 40) small t antigen intron
   9553..9573    +  CDS            SV40 NLS: nuclear localization signal of SV40 (simian virus 40) large T antigen
   9892..9975    +  CDS            large T antigen (fragment): large T antigen from SV40 (simian virus 40)
   9998..10132   +  polyA_signal   SV40 poly(A) signal: SV40 polyadenylation signal
  10299..10628   +  CDS            nef (fragment): NEF_HV1BR - Experimental evidence at protein level: Swiss-Prot protein existence level 1. Extracellular Nef protein targets CD4(+) T-lymphocytes for apoptosis by interacting with CXCR4 surface receptors (PubMed:14990729). From Human immunodeficiency virus type 1 group M subtype B (isolate BRU/LAI) (HIV-1).
  10676..10933   +  LTR            5' LTR (truncated): truncated 5' long terminal repeat (LTR) from HIV-1
  10980..11105   +  misc_feature   HIV-1 Ψ: packaging signal of human immunodeficiency virus type 1
  11089..11427   +  CDS            HIV-1 gag (fragment): gag protein from human immunodeficiency virus 1; gag
  11602..11835   +  misc_feature   RRE: The Rev response element (RRE) of HIV-1 allows for Rev-dependent mRNA export from the nucleus to the cytoplasm.
  12212..6       +  CDS            Rev (fragment) (across the origin): human immunodeficiency virus 1 (HIV-1) Rev protein; rev; enhances nuclear export of unspliced and incompletely spliced viral mRNAs
>Addgene plasmid #221922 | pHR-IDR7-mCh-Cry2WT-NLS | addgene full sequence | sequence record 437705 | Addgene NGS Result
CGGATCTCGACGGTATCGCCAAATGGCAGTATTCATCCACAATTTTAAAAGAAAAGGGGGGATTGGGGGG
TACAGTGCAGGGGAAAGAATAGTAGACATAATAGCAACAGACATACAAACTAAAGAATTACAAAAACAAA
TTACAAAAATTCAAAATTTTCGGGTTTATTACAGGGACAGCAGAGATCCAGTTTGGATCGATAAGCTTGA
TATCGAATTCCTGCAGCCCCGATAAAATAAAAGATTTTATTTAGTCTCCAGAAAAAGGGGGGAATGAAAG
ACCCCACCTGTAGGTTTGGCAAGCTAGCTGCAGTAACGCCATTTTGCAAGGCATGGAAAAATACCAAACC
AAGAATAGAGAAGTTCAGATCAAGGGCGGGTACATGAAAATAGCTAACGTTGGGCCAAACAGGATATCTG
CGGTGAGCAGTTTCGGCCCCGGCCCGGGGCCAAGAACAGATGGTCACCGCAGTTTCGGCCCCGGCCCGAG
GCCAAGAACAGATGGTCCCCAGATATGGCCCAACCCTCAGCAGTTTCTTAAGACCCATCAGATGTTTCCA
GGCTCCCCCAAGGACCTGAAATGACCCTGCGCCTTATTTGAATTAACCAATCAGCCTGCTTCTCGCTTCT
GTTCGCGCGCTTCTGCTTCCCGAGCTCTATAAAAGAGCTCACAACCCCTCACTCGGCGCGCCAGTCCTCC
GACAGACTGAGTCGCCCGGGGGGGATCTGGAGCTCTCGAGAATTCTCACGGTGGCCAATCAGCCCGGCAT
GCAGCCCCAGCCTGGCCTCCAGTCCCAGCCCGGCATGCAACCCCAGCCTGGCATGCACCAGCAGCCCAGC
CTGCAGAACCTGAATGCCATGCAGGCTGGCGTGCCGCGGCCCGGTGTGCCTCCACAGCAGCAGGCGATGG
GAGGCCTGAACCCCCAGGGCCAGGCCTTGAACATCATGAACCCAGGACACAACCCCAACATGGCGAGTAT
GAATCCACAGTACCGAGAAATGTTACGGAGGCAGCTGCTGCAGCAGCAGCAGCAACAGCAGCAGCAACAA
CAGCAGCAACAGCAGCAGCAGCAAGGGAGTGCCGGCATGGCTGGGGGCATGGCGGGGCACGGCCAGTTCC
AGCAGCCTCAAGGACCCGGAGGCTACCCACCGGCCATGCAGCAGCAGCAGCGCATGCAGCAGCATCTCCC
CCTCCAGGGCAGCTCCATGGGCCAGATGGCGGCTCAGATGGGACAGCTTGGCCAGATGGGGCAGCCGGGG
CTGGGGGCAGACAGCACCCCCAACATCCAGCAAGCCCTGCAGCAGCGGATTCTGCAGCAACAGCAGATGA
AGCAGCAGATTGGGTCCCCAGGCCAGCCGAACCCCATGAGCCCCCAGCAACACATGCTCTCAGGACAGCC
ACAGGCCTCGCATCTCCCTGGCCAGCAGATCGCCACGTCCCTTAGTAACCAGGTGCGGTCTCCAGCCCCT
GTCCAGTCTCCACGGCCCCAGTCCCAGCCTCCACATTCCAGCCCGTCACCACGGATACAGCCCCAGCCTT
CGCCACACCACGTCTCACCCCAGACTGGTTCCCCCCACCCCGGACTCGCAGTCACCATGGCCAGCTCCAT
AGATCAGGGACACTTGGGGAACCCCGAACAGAGTGCAATGCTCCCCCAGCTGAACACCCCCAGCAGGAGT
GCGCTGTCCAGCGAACTGTCCCTGGTCGGGGACACCACGGGGGACACGAGTGGAGCAAGGCAGGTGGACA
GTGGATCCGGAGCTACCATGGTGTCTAAAGGCGAGGAGGATAACATGGCTATAATCAAGGAATTTATGAG
GTTCAAGGTGCATATGGAGGGATCTGTGAACGGTCACGAGTTCGAAATCGAGGGCGAAGGCGAGGGGCGA
CCCTATGAAGGGACACAGACGGCCAAACTGAAGGTGACCAAGGGTGGCCCCCTGCCTTTCGCCTGGGACA
TCCTGTCACCCCAGTTTATGTACGGCTCTAAGGCTTACGTTAAGCACCCTGCCGATATTCCGGACTACTT
GAAACTGAGCTTCCCTGAAGGGTTCAAGTGGGAACGGGTAATGAATTTTGAGGATGGCGGTGTAGTCACA
GTTACCCAGGACAGCTCTCTTCAGGACGGAGAATTTATCTATAAGGTTAAACTTCGGGGCACTAACTTCC
CATCAGACGGCCCCGTGATGCAGAAGAAAACTATGGGCTGGGAAGCCAGCTCAGAACGCATGTATCCCGA
GGACGGAGCACTGAAGGGAGAAATCAAGCAGCGACTCAAGCTGAAGGATGGGGGACATTATGATGCTGAG
GTCAAAACCACCTATAAGGCCAAGAAACCCGTTCAGCTTCCTGGGGCATACAACGTGAATATCAAACTGG
ATATTACATCCCATAACGAAGACTATACCATCGTGGAACAGTACGAGCGGGCCGAGGGCAGACATAGCAC
AGGGGGCATGGATGAATTGTACAAGGCGGCCACGCGTATGAAGATGGACAAAAAGACTATAGTTTGGTTT
AGAAGAGACCTAAGGATTGAGGATAATCCTGCATTAGCAGCAGCTGCTCACGAAGGATCTGTTTTTCCTG
TCTTCATTTGGTGTCCTGAAGAAGAAGGACAGTTTTATCCTGGAAGAGCTTCAAGATGGTGGATGAAACA
ATCACTTGCTCACTTATCTCAATCCTTGAAGGCTCTTGGATCTGACCTCACTTTAATCAAAACCCACAAC
ACGATTTCAGCGATCTTGGATTGTATCCGCGTTACCGGTGCTACAAAAGTCGTCTTTAACCACCTCTATG
ATCCTGTTTCGTTAGTTCGGGACCATACCGTAAAGGAGAAGCTGGTGGAACGTGGGATCTCTGTGCAAAG
CTACAATGGAGATCTATTGTATGAACCGTGGGAGATATACTGCGAAAAGGGCAAACCTTTTACGAGTTTC
AATTCTTACTGGAAGAAATGCTTAGATATGTCGATTGAATCCGTTATGCTTCCTCCTCCTTGGCGGTTGA
TGCCAATAACTGCAGCGGCTGAAGCGATTTGGGCGTGTTCGATTGAAGAACTAGGGCTGGAGAATGAGGC
CGAGAAACCGAGCAATGCGTTGTTAACTAGAGCTTGGTCTCCAGGATGGAGCAATGCTGATAAGTTACTA
AATGAGTTCATCGAGAAGCAGTTGATAGATTATGCAAAGAACAGCAAGAAAGTTGTTGGGAATTCTACTT
CACTACTTTCTCCGTATCTCCATTTCGGGGAAATAAGCGTCAGACACGTTTTCCAGTGTGCCCGGATGAA
ACAAATTATATGGGCAAGAGATAAGAACAGTGAAGGAGAAGAAAGTGCAGATCTTTTTCTTAGGGGAATC
GGTTTAAGAGAGTATTCTCGGTATATATGTTTCAACTTCCCGTTTACTCACGAGCAATCGTTGTTGAGTC
ATCTTCGGTTTTTCCCTTGGGATGCTGATGTTGATAAGTTCAAGGCCTGGAGACAAGGCAGGACCGGTTA
TCCGTTGGTGGATGCCGGAATGAGAGAGCTTTGGGCTACCGGATGGATGCATAACAGAATAAGAGTGATT
GTTTCAAGCTTTGCTGTGAAGTTTCTTCTCCTTCCATGGAAATGGGGAATGAAGTATTTCTGGGATACAC
TTTTGGATGCTGATTTGGAATGTGACATCCTTGGCTGGCAGTATATCTCTGGGAGTATCCCCGATGGCCA
CGAGCTTGATCGCTTGGACAATCCCGCGTTACAAGGCGCCAAATATGACCCAGAAGGTGAGTACATAAGG
CAATGGCTTCCCGAGCTTGCGAGATTGCCAACTGAATGGATCCATCATCCATGGGACGCTCCTTTAACCG
TACTCAAAGCTTCTGGTGTGGAACTCGGAACAAACTATGCGAAACCCATTGTAGACATCGACACAGCTCG
TGAGCTACTAGCTAAAGCTATTTCAAGAACCCGTGAAGCACAGATCATGATCGGAGCAGCAGCCCGGGAT
CCACCGGTCGCCACCGGTTCAGGGAGCGGATCCGGCTCAGGGAGTGCGGCCGCAACTCCCACCTGCAACA
TGCGTGACGGAGGCGGTCCAAAAAAGAAGAGAAAGGTATGACTGAGGCCGCGACTCTAGAGTCGACCTGC
AGGCATGCAAGCTTGATATCAAGCTTATCGATAATCAACCTCTGGATTACAAAATTTGTGAAAGATTGAC
TGGTATTCTTAACTATGTTGCTCCTTTTACGCTATGTGGATACGCTGCTTTAATGCCTTTGTATCATGCT
ATTGCTTCCCGTATGGCTTTCATTTTCTCCTCCTTGTATAAATCCTGGTTGCTGTCTCTTTATGAGGAGT
TGTGGCCCGTTGTCAGGCAACGTGGCGTGGTGTGCACTGTGTTTGCTGACGCAACCCCCACTGGTTGGGG
CATTGCCACCACCTGTCAGCTCCTTTCCGGGACTTTCGCTTTCCCCCTCCCTATTGCCACGGCGGAACTC
ATCGCCGCCTGCCTTGCCCGCTGCTGGACAGGGGCTCGGCTGTTGGGCACTGACAATTCCGTGGTGTTGT
CGGGGAAATCATCGTCCTTTCCTTGGCTGCTCGCCTGTGTTGCCACCTGGATTCTGCGCGGGACGTCCTT
CTGCTACGTCCCTTCGGCCCTCAATCCAGCGGACCTTCCTTCCCGCGGCCTGCTGCCGGCTCTGCGGCCT
CTTCCGCGTCTTCGCCTTCGCCCTCAGACGAGTCGGATCTCCCTTTGGGCCGCCTCCCCGCATCGATACC
GTCGACCTCGAGGGAATTAATTCGAGCTCGGTACCTTTAAGACCAATGACTTACAAGGCAGCTGTAGATC
TTAGCCACTTTTTAAAAGAAAAGGGGGGACTGGAAGGGCTAATTCACTCCCAACGAAGACAAGATCTGCT
TTTTGCTTGTACTGGGTCTCTCTGGTTAGACCAGATCTGAGCCTGGGAGCTCTCTGGCTAACTAGGGAAC
CCACTGCTTAAGCCTCAATAAAGCTTGCCTTGAGTGCTTCAAGTAGTGTGTGCCCGTCTGTTGTGTGACT
CTGGTAACTAGAGATCCCTCAGACCCTTTTAGTCAGTGTGGAAAATCTCTAGCAGCATCTAGAATTAATT
CCGTGTATTCTATAGTGTCACCTAAATCGTATGTGTATGATACATAAGGTTATGTATTAATTGTAGCCGC
GTTCTAACGACAATATGTACAAGCCTAATTGTGTAGCATCTGGCTTACTGAAGCAGACCCTATCATCTCT
CTCGTAAACTGCCGTCAGAGTCGGTTTGGTTGGACGAACCTTCTGAGTTTCTGGTAACGCCGTCCCGCAC
CCGGAAATGGTCAGCGAACCAATCAGCAGGGTCATCGCTAGCCAGATCCTCTACGCCGGACGCATCGTGG
CCGGCATCACCGGCGCCACAGGTGCGGTTGCTGGCGCCTATATCGCCGACATCACCGATGGGGAAGATCG
GGCTCGCCACTTCGGGCTCATGAGCGCTTGTTTCGGCGTGGGTATGGTGGCAGGCCCCGTGGCCGGGGGA
CTGTTGGGCGCCATCTCCTTGCATGCACCATTCCTTGCGGCGGCGGTGCTCAACGGCCTCAACCTACTAC
TGGGCTGCTTCCTAATGCAGGAGTCGCATAAGGGAGAGCGTCGAATGGTGCACTCTCAGTACAATCTGCT
CTGATGCCGCATAGTTAAGCCAGCCCCGACACCCGCCAACACCCGCTGACGCGCCCTGACGGGCTTGTCT
GCTCCCGGCATCCGCTTACAGACAAGCTGTGACCGTCTCCGGGAGCTGCATGTGTCAGAGGTTTTCACCG
TCATCACCGAAACGCGCGAGACGAAAGGGCCTCGTGATACGCCTATTTTTATAGGTTAATGTCATGATAA
TAATGGTTTCTTAGACGTCAGGTGGCACTTTTCGGGGAAATGTGCGCGGAACCCCTATTTGTTTATTTTT
CTAAATACATTCAAATATGTATCCGCTCATGAGACAATAACCCTGATAAATGCTTCAATAATATTGAAAA
AGGAAGAGTATGAGTATTCAACATTTCCGTGTCGCCCTTATTCCCTTTTTTGCGGCATTTTGCCTTCCTG
TTTTTGCTCACCCAGAAACGCTGGTGAAAGTAAAAGATGCTGAAGATCAGTTGGGTGCACGAGTGGGTTA
CATCGAACTGGATCTCAACAGCGGTAAGATCCTTGAGAGTTTTCGCCCCGAAGAACGTTTTCCAATGATG
AGCACTTTTAAAGTTCTGCTATGTGGCGCGGTATTATCCCGTATTGACGCCGGGCAAGAGCAACTCGGTC
GCCGCATACACTATTCTCAGAATGACTTGGTTGAGTACTCACCAGTCACAGAAAAGCATCTTACGGATGG
CATGACAGTAAGAGAATTATGCAGTGCTGCCATAACCATGAGTGATAACACTGCGGCCAACTTACTTCTG
ACAACGATCGGAGGACCGAAGGAGCTAACCGCTTTTTTGCACAACATGGGGGATCATGTAACTCGCCTTG
ATCGTTGGGAACCGGAGCTGAATGAAGCCATACCAAACGACGAGCGTGACACCACGATGCCTGTAGCAAT
GGCAACAACGTTGCGCAAACTATTAACTGGCGAACTACTTACTCTAGCTTCCCGGCAACAATTAATAGAC
TGGATGGAGGCGGATAAAGTTGCAGGACCACTTCTGCGCTCGGCCCTTCCGGCTGGCTGGTTTATTGCTG
ATAAATCTGGAGCCGGTGAGCGTGGGTCTCGCGGTATCATTGCAGCACTGGGGCCAGATGGTAAGCCCTC
CCGTATCGTAGTTATCTACACGACGGGGAGTCAGGCAACTATGGATGAACGAAATAGACAGATCGCTGAG
ATAGGTGCCTCACTGATTAAGCATTGGTAACTGTCAGACCAAGTTTACTCATATATACTTTAGATTGATT
TAAAACTTCATTTTTAATTTAAAAGGATCTAGGTGAAGATCCTTTTTGATAATCTCATGACCAAAATCCC
TTAACGTGAGTTTTCGTTCCACTGAGCGTCAGACCCCGTAGAAAAGATCAAAGGATCTTCTTGAGATCCT
TTTTTTCTGCGCGTAATCTGCTGCTTGCAAACAAAAAAACCACCGCTACCAGCGGTGGTTTGTTTGCCGG
ATCAAGAGCTACCAACTCTTTTTCCGAAGGTAACTGGCTTCAGCAGAGCGCAGATACCAAATACTGTTCT
TCTAGTGTAGCCGTAGTTAGGCCACCACTTCAAGAACTCTGTAGCACCGCCTACATACCTCGCTCTGCTA
ATCCTGTTACCAGTGGCTGCTGCCAGTGGCGATAAGTCGTGTCTTACCGGGTTGGACTCAAGACGATAGT
TACCGGATAAGGCGCAGCGGTCGGGCTGAACGGGGGGTTCGTGCACACAGCCCAGCTTGGAGCGAACGAC
CTACACCGAACTGAGATACCTACAGCGTGAGCTATGAGAAAGCGCCACGCTTCCCGAAGGGAGAAAGGCG
GACAGGTATCCGGTAAGCGGCAGGGTCGGAACAGGAGAGCGCACGAGGGAGCTTCCAGGGGGAAACGCCT
GGTATCTTTATAGTCCTGTCGGGTTTCGCCACCTCTGACTTGAGCGTCGATTTTTGTGATGCTCGTCAGG
GGGGCGGAGCCTATGGAAAAACGCCAGCAACGCGGCCTTTTTACGGTTCCTGGCCTTTTGCTGGCCTTTT
GCTCACATGTTCTTTCCTGCGTTATCCCCTGATTCTGTGGATAACCGTATTACCGCCTTTGAGTGAGCTG
ATACCGCTCGCCGCAGCCGAACGACCGAGCGCAGCGAGTCAGTGAGCGAGGAAGCGGAAGAGCGCCCAAT
ACGCAAACCGCCTCTCCCCGCGCGTTGGCCGATTCATTAATGCAGCTGTGGAATGTGTGTCAGTTAGGGT
GTGGAAAGTCCCCAGGCTCCCCAGCAGGCAGAAGTATGCAAAGCATGCATCTCAATTAGTCAGCAACCAG
GTGTGGAAAGTCCCCAGGCTCCCCAGCAGGCAGAAGTATGCAAAGCATGCATCTCAATTAGTCAGCAACC
ATAGTCCCGCCCCTAACTCCGCCCATCCCGCCCCTAACTCCGCCCAGTTCCGCCCATTCTCCGCCCCATG
GCTGACTAATTTTTTTTATTTATGCAGAGGCCGAGGCCGCCTCGGCCTCTGAGCTATTCCAGAAGTAGTG
AGGAGGCTTTTTTGGAGGCCTAGGCTTTTGCAAAAAGCTTGGACACAAGACAGGCTTGCGAGATATGTTT
GAGAATACCACTTTATCCCGCGTCAGGGAGAGGCAGTGCGTAAAAAGACGCGGACTCATGTGAAATACTG
GTTTTTAGTGCGCCAGATCTCTATAATCTCGCGCAACCTATTTTCCCCTCGAACACTTTTTAAGCCGTAG
ATAAACAGGCTGGGACACTTCACATGAGCGAAAAATACATCGTCACCTGGGACATGTTGCAGATCCATGC
ACGTAAACTCGCAAGCCGACTGATGCCTTCTGAACAATGGAAAGGCATTATTGCCGTAAGCCGTGGCGGT
CTGTACCGGGTGCGTTACTGGCGCGTGAACTGGGTATTCGTCATGTCGATACCGTTTGTATTTCCAGCTA
CGATCACGACAACCAGCGCGAGCTTAAAGTGCTGAAACGCGCAGAAGGCGATGGCGAAGGCTTCATCGTT
ATTGATGACCTGGTGGATACCGGTGGTACTGCGGTTGCGATTCGTGAAATGTATCCAAAAGCGCACTTTG
TCACCATCTTCGCAAAACCGGCTGGTCGTCCGCTGGTTGATGACTATGTTGTTGATATCCCGCAAGATAC
CTGGATTGAACAGCCGTGGGATATGGGCGTCGTATTCGTCCCGCCAATCTCCGGTCGCTAATCTTTTCAA
CGCCTGGCACTGCCGGGCGTTGTTCTTTTTAACTTCAGGCGGGTTACAATAGTTTCCAGTAAGTATTCTG
GAGGCTGCATCCATGACACAGGCAAACCTGAGCGAAACCCTGTTCAAACCCCGCTTTAAACATCCTGAAA
CCTCGACGCTAGTCCGCCGCTTTAATCACGGCGCACAACCGCCTGTGCAGTCGGCCCTTGATGGTAAAAC
CATCCCTCACTGGTATCGCATGATTAACCGTCTGATGTGGATCTGGCGCGGCATTGACCCACGCGAAATC
CTCGACGTCCAGGCACGTATTGTGATGAGCGATGCCGAACGTACCGACGATGATTTATACGATACGGTGA
TTGGCTACCGTGGCGGCAACTGGATTTATGAGTGGGCCCCGGATCTTTGTGAAGGAACCTTACTTCTGTG
GTGTGACATAATTGGACAAACTACCTACAGAGATTTAAAGCTCTAAGGTAAATATAAAATTTTTAAGTGT
ATAATGTGTTAAACTACTGATTCTAATTGTTTGTGTATTTTAGATTCCAACCTATGGAACTGATGAATGG
GAGCAGTGGTGGAATGCCTTTAATGAGGAAAACCTGTTTTGCTCAGAAGAAATGCCATCTAGTGATGATG
AGGCTACTGCTGACTCTCAACATTCTACTCCTCCAAAAAAGAAGAGAAAGGTAGAAGACCCCAAGGACTT
TCCTTCAGAATTGCTAAGTTTTTTGAGTCATGCTGTGTTTAGTAATAGAACTCTTGCTTGCTTTGCTATT
TACACCACAAAGGAAAAAGCTGCACTGCTATACAAGAAAATTATGGAAAAATATTCTGTAACCTTTATAA
GTAGGCATAACAGTTATAATCATAACATACTGTTTTTTCTTACTCCACACAGGCATAGAGTGTCTGCTAT
TAATAACTATGCTCAAAAATTGTGTACCTTTAGCTTTTTAATTTGTAAAGGGGTTAATAAGGAATATTTG
ATGTATAGTGCCTTGACTAGAGATCATAATCAGCCATACCACATTTGTAGAGGTTTTACTTGCTTTAAAA
AACCTCCCACACCTCCCCCTGAACCTGAAACATAAAATGAATGCAATTGTTGTTGTTAACTTGTTTATTG
CAGCTTATAATGGTTACAAATAAAGCAATAGCATCACAAATTTCACAAATAAAGCATTTTTTTCACTGCA
TTCTAGTTGTGGTTTGTCCAAACTCATCAATGTATCTTATCATGTCTGGATCAACTGGATAACTCAAGCT
AACCAAAATCATCCCAAACTTCCCACCCCATACCCTATTACCACTGCCAATTACCTGTGGTTTCATTTAC
TCTAAACCTGTGATTCCTCTGAATTATTTTCATTTTAAAGAAATTGTATTTGTTAAATATGTACTACAAA
CTTAGTAGTTGGAAGGGCTAATTCACTCCCAAAGAAGACAAGATATCCTTGATCTGTGGATCTACCACAC
ACAAGGCTACTTCCCTGATTAGCAGAACTACACACCAGGGCCAGGGGTCAGATATCCACTGACCTTTGGA
TGGTGCTACAAGCTAGTACCAGTTGAGCCAGATAAGGTAGAAGAGGCCAATAAAGGAGAGAACACCAGCT
TGTTACACCCTGTGAGCCTGCATGGGATGGATGACCCGGAGAGAGAAGTGTTAGAGTGGAGGTTTGACAG
CCGCCTAGCATTTCATCACGTGGCCCGAGAGCTGCATCCGGAGTACTTCAAGAACTGCTGATATCGAGCT
TGCTACAAGGGACTTTCCGCTGGGGACTTTCCAGGGAGGCGTGGCCTGGGCGGGACTGGGGAGTGGCGAG
CCCTCAGATCCTGCATATAAGCAGCTGCTTTTTGCCTGTACTGGGTCTCTCTGGTTAGACCAGATCTGAG
CCTGGGAGCTCTCTGGCTAACTAGGGAACCCACTGCTTAAGCCTCAATAAAGCTTGCCTTGAGTGCTTCA
AGTAGTGTGTGCCCGTCTGTTGTGTGACTCTGGTAACTAGAGATCCCTCAGACCCTTTTAGTCAGTGTGG
AAAATCTCTAGCAGTGGCGCCCGAACAGGGACTTGAAAGCGAAAGGGAAACCAGAGGAGCTCTCTCGACG
CAGGACTCGGCTTGCTGAAGCGCGCACGGCAAGAGGCGAGGGGCGGCGACTGGTGAGTACGCCAAAAATT
TTGACTAGCGGAGGCTAGAAGGAGAGAGATGGGTGCGAGAGCGTCAGTATTAAGCGGGGGAGAATTAGAT
CGCGATGGGAAAAAATTCGGTTAAGGCCAGGGGGAAAGAAAAAATATAAATTAAAACATATAGTATGGGC
AAGCAGGGAGCTAGAACGATTCGCAGTTAATCCTGGCCTGTTAGAAACATCAGAAGGCTGTAGACAAATA
CTGGGACAGCTACAACCATCCCTTCAGACAGGATCAGAAGAACTTAGATCATTATATAATACAGTAGCAA
CCCTCTATTGTGTGCATCAAAGGATAGAGATAAAAGACACCAAGGAAGCTTTAGACAAGATAGAGGAAGA
GCAAAACAAAAGTAAGACCACCGCACAGCAAGCGGCCGGCCGCTGATCTTCAGACCTGGAGGAGGAGATA
TGAGGGACAATTGGAGAAGTGAATTATATAAATATAAAGTAGTAAAAATTGAACCATTAGGAGTAGCACC
CACCAAGGCAAAGAGAAGAGTGGTGCAGAGAGAAAAAAGAGCAGTGGGAATAGGAGCTTTGTTCCTTGGG
TTCTTGGGAGCAGCAGGAAGCACTATGGGCGCAGCGTCAATGACGCTGACGGTACAGGCCAGACAATTAT
TGTCTGGTATAGTGCAGCAGCAGAACAATTTGCTGAGGGCTATTGAGGCGCAACAGCATCTGTTGCAACT
CACAGTCTGGGGCATCAAGCAGCTCCAGGCAAGAATCCTGGCTGTGGAAAGATACCTAAAGGATCAACAG
CTCCTGGGGATTTGGGGTTGCTCTGGAAAACTCATTTGCACCACTGCTGTGCCTTGGAATGCTAGTTGGA
GTAATAAATCTCTGGAACAGATTTGGAATCACACGACCTGGATGGAGTGGGACAGAGAAATTAACAATTA
CACAAGCTTAATACACTCCTTAATTGAAGAATCGCAAAACCAGCAAGAAAAGAATGAACAAGAATTATTG
GAATTAGATAAATGGGCAAGTTTGTGGAATTGGTTTAACATAACAAATTGGCTGTGGTATATAAAATTAT
TCATAATGATAGTAGGAGGCTTGGTAGGTTTAAGAATAGTTTTTGCTGTACTTTCTATAGTGAATAGAGT
TAGGCAGGGATATTCACCATTATCGTTTCAGACCCACCTCCCAACCCCGAGGGGACCCGACAGGCCCGAA
GGAATAGAAGAAGAAGGTGGAGAGAGAGACAGAGACAGATCCATTCGATTAGTGAA
